>Addgene plasmid #90102 | pMMB67EH-Spy | addgene full sequence | sequence record 180137 | Addgene NGS Result
TATTCTGAAATGAGCTGTTGACAATTAATCATCGGCTCGTATAATGTGTGGAATTGTGAGCGGATAACAA
TTTCACACAGGAAACAGAATTCACTTTAAGAAGGAGATATCATATGGTGAGCAAAGGCGAAGAGCTGTTC
ACCGGCGTGGTGCCCATCCTGGTGGAGCTGGACGGCGACGTGAACGGCCACAAGTTCAGCGTGAGCGGCG
AGGGCGAGGGCGACGCCACCTACGGCAAGCTGACCCTGAAGCTGCTGTGCACCACCGGCAAGCTGCCCGT
GCCCTGGCCCACCCTGGTGACCACCCTGGGCTACGGCGTGCAGTGCTTCGCCCGCTACCCCGACCACATG
AAGCAGCACGACTTCTTCAAGAGCGCCATGCCCGAGGGCTACGTGCAGGAGCGGACCATCTTCTTCAAGG
ACGACGGCAACTACAAGACCCGGGCCGAGGTGAAGTTCGAGGGCGACACCCTGGTGAACCGGATCGAGCT
GAAGGGCATCGACTTCAAGGAGGACGGCAACATCCTGGGCCACAAGCTGGAGTACAACTACAACAGCCAC
AACGTGTACATCACCGCCGACAAGCAGAAGAACGGCATCAAGGCCAACTTCAAGATCCGGCACAACATCG
AGGACGGCGGCGTGCAGCTGGCCGACCACTACCAGCAGAACACCCCCATCGGCGACGGCCCCGTGCTGCT
GCCCGACAACCACTACCTGAGCTACCAGAGCAAGCTGTTCAAGGACCCCAACGAGAAGCGGGACCACATG
GTGCTGCTGGAGTTCCTGACCGCCGCCGGCATCACCGAGGGCATGAACGAGCTCTATAAGACTAGTTCGG
GCTACAACGAGCAGTTCCTGAAGAAGAACCCGCTGGCCATCCTGGGCGTCCTGCGCGACCTGAACAAGAA
CCAGGTCCCGCTGCGCATCTCGTGGGCCCACGGCCAGTTCATCTCGAAGATCCTGGCCGTCGACCCGGAG
AAGCTGATCGTCGACTACGGCAGCCAGGAGTACGAGAACAGCGCCGTGCTGCGCGCCGGCCAGGTCGCCA
TCATCGCCGAGACCCAGGGCGCCAAGGTCGAGTTCACCCTGCCGCAGCTGGTCACCGGCGAGTACCAGCG
CCTGCCGGCCTTCATCACCCCGCTGCCGTCGTCGCTGTGGTTCGTCCAGCGCCGCGAGTACTTCCGCATC
GGCGCCCCGCTGTATCCGCCGTACTACGGCGTCACCACCCTGCCGGACACCCGCACCCTGCGCTTCCGCC
TGTTCGACCTGTCGCTGGGCGGCATGGGCGCCCTGCTGGAGTCGGCCATCCCGGACGGCCTGATCGAGGG
CGCCCGCTTCTCGCAGGTCGAGCTGAACATGGGCCAGTGGGGCATCTTCCACGTCGACGCCCAGCTGATC
TCGATCTCGGAGCGCAAGGTCATCGACGGCAAGAACGAGACCATCACCACCCCGCGCCTGTCGTTCCGCT
TCCTGAACGTGTCGCCGGCCGTCGAGCGCGAGCTGCAGCGCATCATCTTCTCGCTGGAGCGCGAGGCCCG
CGAGCGCGCCAACAAGGTCCGCGAGGGTACCATGGTGAGCAAGGGAGAGGAACTGTTCGGCGGCATCGTG
CCCATCCTGGTGGAGCTGGAGGGCGACGTGAACGGCCACAAGTTCAGCGTGAGCGGCGAGGGCGAGGGCG
ACGCCACCTACGGCAAGCTGACCCTGAAGTTCATCTGCACCACCGGCAAGCTGCCCGTGCCCTGGCCCAC
CCTGGTGACCACCCTGACCTGGGGCGTGCAGTGCTTCAGCCGCTACCCCGACCACATGAAGCAGCACGAC
TTCTTCAAGAGCGTGATGCCCGAGGGCTACGTGCAGGAGCGGACCATCTTCTTCAAGGACGACGGCAACT
ACAAGACCCGGGCCGAGGTGAAGTTCGAGGGCGACACCCTGGTGAACCGGATCGAGCTGAAGGGCATCGA
CTTCAAGGAGGACGGCAACATCCTGGGCCACAAGCTGGAGTACAACTACATCAGCCACAACGTGTACATC
ACCGCCGACAAGCAGAAGAACGGCATCAAGGCCAACTTCAAGGCCCGGCACAACATCACCGACGGCAGCG
TGCAGCTGGCCGACCACTACCAGCAGAACACCCCCATCGGCGACGGCCCCGTGATCCTGCCCGACAACCA
CTACCTGAGCACCCAGAGCAAGCTGAGCAAGGACCCCAACGAGAAGCGGGACCACATGGTGCTGCTGGAG
TTCGTGACCGCCGCCGGCATCACCCACGGCATGGACGAACTGTACAAAGGCGGCCGCTAACTCGAGAAGC
TTGGCTGTTTTGGCGGATGAGAGAAGATTTTCAGCCTGATACAGATTAAATCAGAACGCAGAAGCGGTCT
GATAAAACAGAATTTGCCTGGCGGCAGTAGCGCGGTGGTCCCACCTGACCCCATGCCGAACTCAGAAGTG
AAACGCCGTAGCGCCGATGGTAGTGTGGGGTCTCCCCATGCGAGAGTAGGGAACTGCCAGGCATCAAATA
AAACGAAAGGCTCAGTCGAAAGACTGGGCCTTTCGTTTTATCTGTTGTTTGTCGGTGAACGCTCTCCTGA
GTAGGACAAATCCGCCGGGAGCGGATTTGAACGTTGCGAAGCAACGGCCCGGAGGGTGGCGGGCAGGACG
CCCGCCATAAACTGCCAGGCATCAAATTAAGCAGAAGGCCATCCTGACGGATGGCCTTTTTGCGTTTCTA
CAAACTCTTTTGTTTATTTTTCTAAATACATTCAAATATGTATCCGCTCATGAGACAATAACCCTGATAA
ATGCTTCAATAATATTGAAAAAGGAAGAGTATGAGTATTCAACATTTCCGTGTCGCCCTTATTCCCTTTT
TTGCGGCATTTTGCCTTCCTGTTTTTGCTCACCCAGAAACGCTGGTGAAAGTAAAAGATGCTGAAGATCA
GTTGGGTGCACGAGTGGGTTACATCGAACTGGATCTCAACAGCGGTAAGATCCTTGAGAGTTTTCGCCCC
GAAGAACGTTTTCCAATGATGAGCACTTTTCATGATGTCTAACGGCCAAGGTAAGCGGCCCGCAGAATGC
GGGTCCGCTTGACCGCAGAGTTAGACCCGAAGGCCAAAAGGGAGCGCCCGGCCTTGAAGAAGGGCGCAGC
CCAAGAAAAACCGCTGGACCACGAAAGCGGCGCAGCGCTGCAAGAAGGATAGCTGGTGGCGCTTGCTGCA
CAAGCGCTGGAGGCCCAAAAGGCTAGAAAGCCTTTGGAACAGGGCGGAGCGCTGAAATAAGTGGCTGCGC
GCATAAAGCGGGTGATGGGACTAACGCCTGAGTTAAGCCGGAGCGCTTTGCGGCCGCGGCGTTGTGACAA
TTTACCGAACAACTCCGCGGCCGGGAAGCCGATCTCGGCTTGAACGAATTGTTAGGTGGCGGTACTTGGG
TCGATATCAAAGTGCATCACTTCTTCCCGTATGCCCAACTTTGTATAGAGAGCCACTGCGGGATCGTCAC
CGTAATCTGCTTGCACGTAGATCACATAAGCACCAAGCGCGTTGGCCTCATGCTTGAGGAGATTGATGAG
CGCGGTGGCAATGCCCTGCCTCCGGTGCTCGCCGGAGACTGCGAGATCATAGATATAGATCTCACTACGC
GGCTGCTCAAACTTGGGCAGAACGTAAGCCGCGAGAGCGCCAACAACCGCTTCTTGGTCGAAGGCAGCAA
GCGCGATGAATGTCTTACTACGGAGCAAGTTCCCGAGGTAATCGGAGTCCGGCTGATGTTGGGAGTAGGT
GGCTACGTCTCCGAACTCACGACCGAAAAGATCAAGAGCAGCCCGCATGGATTTGACTTGGTCAGGGCCG
AGCCTACATGTGCGAATGATGCCCATACTTGAGCCACCTAACTTTGTTTTAGGGCGACTGCCCTGCTGCG
TAACATCGTTGCTGCTGCGTAACATCGTTGCTGCTCCATAACATCAAACATCGACCCACGGCGTAACGCG
CTTGCTGCTTGGATGCCCGAGGCATAGACTGTACAAAAAAACAGTCATAACAAGCCATGAAAACCGCCAC
TGCGCCGTTACCACCGCTGCGTTCGGTCAAGGTTCTGGACCAGTTGCGTGAGCGCATACGCTACTTGCAT
TACAGTTTACGAACCGAACAGGCTTATGTCAACTGGGTTCGTGCCTTCATCCGTTTCCACGGTGTGCGTC
ACCCGGCAACCTTGGGCAGCAGCGAAGTCGAGGCATTTCTGTCCTGGCTGGCGAACGAGCGCAAGGTTTC
GGTCTCCACG
[255 nt withheld, positions 4281-4535]
ACGATCATCGTGCGGGAGGGCAAGGGCTCCAAGGATCGGGCCTTGATGTTACCCGAGAGCTTGGCACCCA
GCCTGCGCGAGCAGAAAGTTCTGCTATGTGGCGCGGTATTATCCCGTGTTGACGCCGGGCAAGAGCAACT
CGGTCGCCGCATACACTATTCTCAGAATGACTTGGTTGAGTACTCACCAGTCACAGAAAAGCATCTTACG
GATGGCATGACAGTAAGAGAATTATGCAGTGCTGCCATAACCATGAGTGATAACACTGCGGCCAACTTAC
TTCTGACAACGATCGGAGGACCGAAGGAGCTAACCGCTTTTTTGCACAACATGGGGGATCATGTAACTCG
CCTTGATCGTTGGGAACCGGAGCTGAATGAAGCCATACCAAACGACGAGCGTGACACCACGATGCCTGTA
GCAATGGCAACAACGTTGCGCAAACTATTAACTGGCGAACTACTTACTCTAGCTTCCCGGCAACAATTAA
TAGACTGGATGGAGGCGGATAAAGTTGCAGGACCACTTCTGCGCTCGGCCCTTCCGGCTGGCTGGTTTAT
TGCTGATAAATCTGGAGCCGGTGAGCGTGGGTCTCGCGGTATCATTGCAGCACTGGGGCCAGATGGTAAG
CCCTCCCGTATCGTAGTTATCTACACGACGGGGAGTCAGGCAACTATGGATGAACGAAATAGACAGATCG
CTGAGATAGGTGCCTCACTGATTAAGCATTGGTAACTGTCAGACCAAGTTTACTCATATATACTTTAGAT
TGATTTCTGAAAGCGACCAGGTGCTCGGCGTGGCAAGACTCGCAGCGAACCCGTAGAAAGCCATGCTCCA
GCCGCCCGCATTGGAGAAATTCTTCAAATTCCCGTTGCACATAGCCCGGCAATTCCTTTCCCTGCTCTGC
CATAAGCGCAGCGAATGCCGGGTAATACTCGTCAACGATCTGATAGAGAAGGGTTTGCTCGGGTCGGTGG
CTCTGGTAACGACCAGTATCCCGATCCCGGCTGGCCGTCCTGGCCGCCACATGAGGCATGTTCCGCGTCC
TTGCAATACTGTGTTTACATACAGTCTATCGCTTAGCGGAAAGTTCTTTTACCCTCAGCCGAAATGCCTG
CCGTTGCTAGACATTGCCAGCCAGTGCCCGTCACTCCCGTACTAACTGTCACGAACCCCTGCAATAACTG
TCACGCCCCCCTGCAATAACTGTCACGAACCCCTGCAATAACTGTCACGCCCCCAAACCTGCAAACCCAG
CAGGGGCGGGGGCTGGCGGGGTGTTGGAAAAATCCATCCATGATTATCTAAGAATAATCCACTAGGCGCG
GTTATCAGCGCCCTTGTGGGGCGCTGCTGCCCTTGCCCAATATGCCCGGCCAGAGGCCGGATAGCTGGTC
TATTCGCTGCGCTAGGCTACACACCGCCCCACCGCTGCGCGGCAGGGGGAAAGGCGGGCAAAGCCCGCTA
AACCCCACACCAAACCCCGCAGAAATACGCTGGAGCGCTTTTAGCCGCTTTAGCGGCCTTTCCCCCTACC
CGAAGGGTGGGGGCGCGTGTGCAGCCCCGCAGGGCCTGTCTCGGTCGATCATTCAGCCCGGCTCATCCTT
CTGGCGTGGCGGCAGACCGAACAAGGCGCGGTCGTGGTCGCGTTCAAGGTACGCATCCATTGCCGCCATG
AGCCGATCCTCCGGCCACTCGCTGCTGTTCACCTTGGCCAAAATCATGGCCCCCACCAGCACCTTGCGCC
TTGTTTCGTTCTTGCGCTCTTGCTGCTGTTCCCTTGCCCGCACCCGCTGAATTTCGGCATTGATTCGCGC
TCGTTGTTCTTCGAGCTTGGCCAGCCGATCCGCCGCCTTGTTGCTCCCCTTAACCATCTTGACACCCCAT
TGTTAATGTGCTGTCTCGTAGGCTATCATGGAGGCACAGCGGCGGCAATCCCGACCCTACTTTGTAGGGG
AGGGCGCACTTACCGGTTTCTCTTCGAGAAACTGGCCTAACGGCCACCCTTCGGGCGGTGCGCTCTCCGA
GGGCCATTGCATGGAGCCGAAAAGCAAAAGCAACAGCGAGGCAGCATGGCGATTTATCACCTTACGGCGA
AAACCGGCAGCAGGTCGGGCGGCCAATCGGCCAGGGCCAAGGCCGACTACATCCAGCGCGAAGGCAAGTA
TGCCCGCGACATGGATGAAGTCTTGCACGCCGAATCCGGGCACATGCCGGAGTTCGTCGAGCGGCCCGCC
GACTACTGGGATGCTGCCGACCTGTATGAACGCGCCAATGGGCGGCTGTTCAAGGAGGTCGAATTTGCCC
TGCCGGTCGAGCTGACCCTCGACCAGCAGAAGGCGCTGGCGTCCGAGTTCGCCCAGCACCTGACCGGTGC
CGAGCGCCTGCCGTATACGCTGGCCATCCATGCCGGTGGCGGCGAGAACCCGCACTGCCACCTGATGATC
TCCGAGCGGATCAATGACGGCATCGAGCGGCCCGCCGCTCAGTGGTTCAAGCGGTACAACGGCAAGACCC
CGGAGAAGGGCGGGGCACAGAAGACCGAAGCGCTCAAGCCCAAGGCATGGCTTGAGCAGACCCGCGAGGC
ATGGGCCGACCATGCCAACCGGGCATTAGAGCGGGCTGGCCACGACGCCCGCATTGACCACAGAACACTT
GAGGCGCAGGGCATCGAGCGCCTGCCCGGTGTTCACCTGGGGCCGAACGTGGTGGAGATGGAAGGCCGGG
GCATCCGCACCGACCGGGCAGACGTGGCCCTGAACATCGACACCGCCAACGCCCAGATCATCGACTTACA
GGAATACCGGGAGGCAATAGACCATGAACGCAATCGACAGAGTGAAGAAATCCAGAGGCATCAACGAGTT
AGCGGAGCAGATCGAACCGCTGGCCCAGAGCATGGCGACACTGGCCGACGAAGCCCGGCAGGTCATGAGC
CAGACCCAGCAGGCCAGCGAGGCGCAGGCGGCGGAGTGGCTGAAAGCCCAGCGCCAGACAGGGGCGGCAT
GGGTGGAGCTGGCCAAAGAGTTGCGGGAGGTAGCCGCCGAGGTGAGCAGCGCCGCGCAGAGCGCCCGGAG
CGCGTCGCGGGGGTGGCACTGGAAGCTATGGCTAACCGTGATGCTGGCTTCCATGATGCCTACGGTGGTG
CTGCTGATCGCATCGTTGCTCTTGCTCGACCTGACGCCACTGACAACCGAGGACGGCTCGATCTGGCTGC
GCTTGGTGGCCCGATGAAGAACGACAGGACTTTGCAGGCCATAGGCCGACAGCTCAAGGCCATGGGCTGT
GAGCGCTTCGATATCGGCGTCAGGGACGCCACCACCGGCCAGATGATGAACCGGGAATGGTCAGCCGCCG
AAGTGCTCCAGAACACGCCATGGCTCAAGCGGATGAATGCCCAGGGCAATGACGTGTATATCAGGCCCGC
CGAGCAGGAGCGGCATGGTCTGGTGCTGGTGGACGACCTCAGCGAGTTTGACCTGGATGACATGAAAGCC
GAGGGCCGGGAGCCTGCCCTGGTAGTGGAAACCAGCCCGAAGAACTATCAGGCATGGGTCAAGGTGGCCG
ACGCCGCAGGCGGTGAACTTCGGGGGCAGATTGCCCGGACGCTGGCCAGCGAGTACGACGCCGACCCGGC
CAGCGCCGACAGCCGCCACTATGGCCGCTTGGCGGGCTTCACCAACCGCAAGGACAAGCACACCACCCGC
GCCGGTTATCAGCCGTGGGTGCTGCTGCGTGAATCCAAGGGCAAGACCGCCACCGCTGGCCCGGCGCTGG
TGCAGCAGGCTGGCCAGCAGATCGAGCAGGCCCAGCGGCAGCAGGAGAAGGCCCGCAGGCTGGCCAGCCT
CGAACTGCCCGAGCGGCAGCTTAGCCGCCACCGGCGCACGGCGCTGGACGAGTACCGCAGCGAGATGGCC
GGGCTGGTCAAGCGCTTCGGTGATGACCTCAGCAAGTGCGACTTTATCGCCGCGCAGAAGCTGGCCAGCC
GGGGCCGCAGTGCCGAGGAAATCGGCAAGGCCATGGCCGAGGCCAGCCCAGCGCTGGCAGAGCGCAAGCC
CGGCCACGAAGCGGATTACATCGAGCGCACCGTCAGCAAGGTCATGGGTCTGCCCAGCGTCCAGCTTGCG
CGGGCCGAGCTGGCACGGGCACCGGCACCCCGCCAGCGAGGCATGGACAGGGGCGGGCCAGATTTCAGCA
TGTAGTGCTTGCGTTGGTACTCACGCCTGTTATACTATGAGTACTCACGCACAGAAGGGGGTTTTATGGA
ATACGAAAAAAGCGCTTCAGGGTCGGTCTACCTGATCAAAAGTGACAAGGGCTATTGGTTGCCCGGTGGC
TTTGGTTATACGTCAAACAAGGCCGAGGCTGGCCGCTTTTCAGTCGCTGATATGGCCAGCCTTAACCTTG
ACGGCTGCACCTTGTCCTTGTTCCGCGAAGACAAGCCTTTCGGCCCCGGCAAGTTTCTCGGTGACTGATA
TGAAAGACCAAAAGGACAAGCAGACCGGCGACCTGCTGGCCAGCCCTGACGCTGTACGCCAAGCGCGATA
TGCCGAGCGCATGAAGGCCAAAGGGATGCGTCAGCGCAAGTTCTGGCTGACCGACGACGAATACGAGGCG
CTGCGCGAGTGCCTGGAAGAACTCAGAGCGGCGCAGGGCGGGGGTAGTGACCCCGCCAGCGCCTAACCAC
CAACTGCCTGCAAAGGAGGCAATCAATGGCTACCCATAAGCCTATCAATATTCTGGAGGCGTTCGCAGCA
GCGCCGCCACCGCTGGACTACGTTTTGCCCAACATGGTGGCCGGTACGGTCGGGGCGCTGGTGTCGCCCG
GTGGTGCCGGTAAATCCATGCTGGCCCTGCAACTGGCCGCACAGATTGCAGGCGGGCCGGATCTGCTGGA
GGTGGGCGAACTGCCCACCGGCCCGGTGATCTACCTGCCCGCCGAAGACCCGCCCACCGCCATTCATCAC
CGCCTGCACGCCCTTGGGGCGCACCTCAGCGCCGAGGAACGGCAAGCCGTGGCTGACGGCCTGCTGATCC
AGCCGCTGATCGGCAGCCTGCCCAACATCATGGCCCCGGAGTGGTTCGACGGCCTCAAGCGCGCCGCCGA
GGGCCGCCGCCTGATGGTGCTGGACACGCTGCGCCGGTTCCACATCGAGGAAGAAAACGCCAGCGGCCCC
ATGGCCCAGGTCATCGGTCGCATGGAGGCCATCGCCGCCGATACCGGGTGCTCTATCGTGTTCCTGCACC
ATGCCAGCAAGGGCGCGGCCATGATGGGCGCAGGCGACCAGCAGCAGGCCAGCCGGGGCAGCTCGGTACT
GGTCGATAACATCCGCTGGCAGTCCTACCTGTCGAGCATGACCAGCGCCGAGGCCGAGGAATGGGGTGTG
GACGACGACCAGCGCCGGTTCTTCGTCCGCTTCGGTGTGAGCAAGGCCAACTATGGCGCACCGTTCGCTG
ATCGGTGGTTCAGGCGGCATGACGGCGGGGTGCTCAAGCCCGCCGTGCTGGAGAGGCAGCGCAAGAGCAA
GGGGGTGCCCCGTGGTGAAGCCTAAGAACAAGCACAGCCTCAGCCACGTCCGGCACGACCCGGCGCACTG
TCTGGCCCCCGGCCTGTTCCGTGCCCTCAAGCGGGGCGAGCGCAAGCGCAGCAAGCTGGACGTGACGTAT
GACTACGGCGACGGCAAGCGGATCGAGTTCAGCGGCCCGGAGCCGCTGGGCGCTGATGATCTGCGCATCC
TGCAAGGGCTGGTGGCCATGGCTGGGCCTAATGGCCTAGTGCTTGGCCCGGAACCCAAGACCGAAGGCGG
ACGGCAGCTCCGGCTGTTCCTGGAACCCAAGTGGGAGGCCGTCACCGCTGATGCCATGGTGGTCAAAGGT
AGCTATCGGGCGCTGGCAAAGGAAATCGGGGCAGAGGTCGATAGTGGTGGGGCGCTCAAGCACATACAGG
ACTGCATCGAGCGCCTTTGGAAGGTATCCATCATCGCCCAGAATGGCCGCAAGCGGCAGGGGTTTCGGCT
GCTGTCGGAGTACGCCAGCGACGAGGCGGACGGGCGCCTGTACGTGGCCCTGAACCCCTTGATCGCGCAG
GCCGTCATGGGTGGCGGCCAGCATGTGCGCATCAGCATGGACGAGGTGCGGGCGCTGGACAGCGAAACCG
CCCGCCTGCTGCACCAGCGGCTGTGTGGCTGGATCGACCCCGGCAAAACCGGCAAGGCTTCCATAGATAC
CTTGTGCGGCTATGTCTGGCCGTCAGAGGCCAGTGGTTCGACCATGCGCAAGCGCCGCCAGCGGGTGCGC
GAGGCGTTGCCGGAGCTGGTCGCGCTGGGCTGGACGGTAACCGAGTTCGCGGCGGGCAAGTACGACATCA
CCCGGCCCAAGGCGGCAGGCTGACCCCCCCCACTCTATTGTAAACAAGACATTTTTATCTTTTATATTCA
ATGGCTTATTTTCCTGCTAATTGGTAATACCATGAAAAATACCATGCTCAGAAAAGGCTTAACAATATTT
TGAAAAATTGCCTACTGAGCGCTGCCGCACAGCTCCATAGGCCGCTTTCCTGGCTTTGCTTCCAGATGTA
TGCTCTTCTGCTCCCGAACGCCAGCAAGACGTAGCCCAGCGCGTCGGCCAGCTTGCAATTCGCGCTAACT
TACATTAATTGCGTTGCGCTCACTGCCCGCTTTCCAGTCGGGAAACCTGTCGTGCCAGCTGCATTAATGA
ATCGGCCAACGCGCGGGGAGAGGCGGTTTGCGTATTGGGCGCCAGGGTGGTTTTTCTTTTCACCAGTGAG
ACGGGCAACAGCTGATTGCCCTTCACCGCCTGGCCCTGAGAGAGTTGCAGCAAGCGGTCCACGCTGGTTT
GCCCCAGCAGGCGAAAATCCTGTTTGATGGTGGTTAACGGCGGGATATAACATGAGCTGTCTTCGGTATC
GTCGTATCCCACTACCGAGATATCCGCACCAACGCGCAGCCCGGACTCGGTAATGGCGCGCATTGCGCCC
AGCGCCATCTGATCGTTGGCAACCAGCATCGCAGTGGGAACGATGCCCTCATTCAGCATTTGCATGGTTT
GTTGAAAACCGGACATGGCACTCCAGTCGCCTTCCCGTTCCGCTATCGGCTGAATTTGATTGCGAGTGAG
ATATTTATGCCAGCCAGCCAGACGCAGACGCGCCGAGACAGAACTTAATGGGCCCGCTAACAGCGCGATT
TGCTGGTGACCCAATGCGACCAGATGCTCCACGCCCAGTCGCGTACCGTCTTCATGGGAGAAAATAATAC
TGTTGATGGGTGTCTGGTCAGAGACATCAAGAAATAACGCCGGAACATTAGTGCAGGCAGCTTCCACAGC
AATGGCATCCTGGTCATCCAGCGGATAGTTAATGATCAGCCCACTGACGCGTTGCGCGAGAAGATTGTGC
ACCGCCGCTTTACAGGCTTCGACGCCGCTTCGTTCTACCATCGACACCACCACGCTGGCACCCAGTTGAT
CGGCGCGAGATTTAATCGCCGCGACAATTTGCGACGGCGCGTGCAGGGCCAGACTGGAGGTGGCAACGCC
AATCAGCAACGACTGTTTGCCCGCCAGTTGTTGTGCCACGCGGTTGGGAATGTAATTCAGCTCCGCCATC
GCCGCTTCCACTTTTTCCCGCGTTTTCGCAGAAACGTGGCTGGCCTGGTTCACCACGCGGGAAACGGTCT
GATAAGAGACACCGGCATACTCTGCGACATCGTATAACGTTACTGGTTTCACATTCACCACCCTGAATTG
ACTCTCTTCCGGGCGCTATCATGCCATACCGCGAAAGGTTTTGCACCATTCGATGGTGTCAACGTAAATG
CCGCTTCGCCTTCGCGCGCGAATTGCAAGCTGATCCGGGCTTATCGACTGCACGGTGCACCAATGCTTCT
GGCGTCAGGCAGCCATCGGAAGCTGTGGTATGGCTGTGCAGGTCGTAAATCACTGCATAATTCGTGTCGC
TCAAGGCGCACTCCCGTTCTGGATAATGTTTTTTGCGCCGACATCATAACGGTTCTGGCAAA
Features (pLannotate 1.2.2; 25 found; start..end, strand, type, name):
     18..46      +  promoter       tac promoter: strong E. coli promoter; hybrid between the trp and lac UV5 promoters
     50..72      +  protein_bind   lac operator (fragment): The lac repressor binds to the lac operator to inhibit transcription in E. coli. This inhibition can be relieved by adding lactose or isopropyl-β-D-thiogalactopyranoside (IPTG). lac repressor encoded by lacI
    114..830     +  CDS            YPet: YPet is a basic (constitutively fluorescent) yellow fluorescent protein published in 2005, derived from Aequorea victoria. It has moderate acid sensitivity.
    837..1565    +  CDS            ycgR: YCGR_SALTY - Experimental evidence at protein level: Swiss-Prot protein existence level 1. Acts as a flagellar brake, regulating swimming and swarming in a bis-(3'-5') cyclic diguanylic acid (c-di-GMP)-dependent manner. Overexpression of this gene decreases swimming and swarming motility; those cells that are motile turn predominantly counterclockwise. The D- 118 mutant is still able to bind FliM but no longer affects motility upon overexpression. Binds 1 c-di-GMP dimer per subunit. From Salmonella typhimurium (strain LT2 / SGSC1412 / ATCC 700720).
   1572..2288    +  CDS            CyPet: CyPet is a basic (constitutively fluorescent) cyan fluorescent protein published in 2005, derived from Aequorea victoria. It has moderate acid sensitivity.
   2396..2511    +  ncRNA          5S rRNA: Accession: RF00001 - 5S ribosomal RNA
   2515..2601    +  terminator     rrnB T1 terminator: Escherichia coli rrnB; transcription terminator T1 from the E. coli rrnB gene
   2693..2720    +  terminator     rrnB T2 terminator: transcription terminator T2 from the E. coli rrnB gene
   2739..2830    +  promoter       AmpR promoter: bla
   2831..3040    +  CDS            AmpR (fragment): β-lactamase; bla; confers resistance to ampicillin, carbenicillin, and related antibiotics
   3412..3945    -  CDS            GmR: gentamycin acetyltransferase; aacC1; confers resistance to gentamycin
   4134..4162    -  promoter       Pc promoter: intI1 (promoter lies within the coding sequence); class 1 integron promoter
   4140..4529    -  CDS            YPR2_ECOLX (sequence partly withheld): Protein predicted: Swiss-Prot protein existence level 4. From Escherichia coli.
   4620..5269    +  CDS            bla(M) (fragment): β-lactamase lacking the signal sequence; bla(M); allows cytosolic expression of β-lactamase
   5707..6101    -  rep_origin     RSF1010 oriV: replication origin of the broad-host-range plasmid RSF1010; requires the RSF1010 RepA/B/C proteins for replication (Scholz et al., 1989)
   6131..6412    -  CDS            mobC: MOBC_ECOLX - Protein predicted: Swiss-Prot protein existence level 4. This protein is essential to promote the specific transfer of the plasmid in the presence of conjugative plasmids. From Escherichia coli.
   6443..6530    +  oriT           RSF1010 oriT: origin of transfer of the broad-host-range plasmid RSF1010 (Scholz et al., 1989)
   7359..7769    +  CDS            mobB: MOBB2_ECOLX - Protein predicted: Swiss-Prot protein existence level 4. This protein is essential to promote the specific transfer of the plasmid in the presence of conjugative plasmids. From Escherichia coli.
   7769..8740    +  CDS            RSF1010 RepB: replication protein B of the broad-host-range plasmid RSF1010 (Scholz et al., 1989); repB
   9183..9257    +  ncRNA          Plasmid R1162: Accession: RF00043 - R1162-like plasmid antisense RNA
   9251..10090   +  CDS            RSF1010 RepA: replication protein A of the broad-host-range plasmid RSF1010 (Scholz et al., 1989); repA
  10077..10928   +  CDS            RSF1010 RepC (fragment): replication protein C of the broad-host-range plasmid RSF1010 (Scholz et al., 1989); repC
  11205..12287   -  CDS            lacI: lac repressor; lacI; The lac repressor binds to the lac operator to inhibit transcription in E. coli. This inhibition can be relieved by adding lactose or isopropyl-β-D-thiogalactopyranoside (IPTG).
  12288..12365   -  promoter       lacIq promoter: lacI (mutant); In the lacIq allele, a single base change in the promoter boosts expression of the lacI gene about 10-fold.
  12418..12519   -  CDS            yciV (fragment): RNAAM_ECOLI - Also known as trpH From Escherichia coli (strain K12).
