[The description below was written by a language model from this plasmid's Addgene catalogue record and pLannotate feature annotations shown in this document.]
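Description:
pMMB67EH-Spy is a low-copy, broad-host-range bacterial expression plasmid built on the pMMB67EH backbone, carrying a genetically encoded FRET biosensor for the second messenger cyclic-di-GMP. Replication relies on the RSF1010 system: the oriV origin together with the plasmid-encoded RepA, RepB and RepC proteins, which allows maintenance in many Gram-negative species beyond E. coli. The RSF1010 oriT and the mobB and mobC mobilisation genes let the plasmid be transferred by conjugation when a helper conjugative plasmid is present. Selection is by gentamicin, through an aacC1 acetyltransferase gene driven by a class 1 integron Pc promoter. This cassette appears to interrupt the original β-lactamase gene, which is annotated only as two fragments on either side of it.

The payload is a single fusion reading frame, cloned between EcoRI and HindIII sites, consisting of the yellow fluorescent protein YPet, the c-di-GMP-binding protein YcgR, and the cyan fluorescent protein CyPet. Binding of c-di-GMP to the central YcgR domain is expected to change the spacing or orientation of the two fluorophores, so the CFP/YFP FRET ratio reports c-di-GMP levels in living cells. Expression comes from the tac promoter with a lac operator, kept repressed by lacI expressed from the lacIq promoter on the same plasmid and induced with IPTG. The rrnB T1 and T2 terminators close the transcription unit.

Two inconsistencies are worth noting. The catalogue links the insert to an E. coli ycgR gene entry, whereas the feature annotation matches Salmonella typhimurium YcgR. The sequenced record is 12,577 nt, somewhat larger than the listed total size of 11,618 bp. The associated work used the sensor to examine c-di-GMP distribution during bacterial cell division.
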