Addgene plasmid #90102: pMMB67EH-Spy
Purpose: IPTG-inducible CFP/YFP FRET-based biosensor for cyclic-di-GMP measurement using YcgR binding site.
Depositing lab: Samuel Miller. Depositing organization: University of Washington. Publication: Asymmetrical distribution of the second messenger c-di-GMP upon bacterial cell division. Christen M, Kulasekara HD, Christen B, Kulasekara BR, Hoffman LR, Miller SI. Science. 2010 Jun 4;328(5983):1295-7. doi: 10.1126/science.1188658. PubMed 20522779.
Backbone
  Vector backbone: pMMB67EH
  Backbone size w/o insert (bp): 9449
  Total vector size (bp): 11618
  Vector type: Bacterial Expression ; Broad-host range
Growth in bacteria
  Bacterial resistance: Gentamicin, 10 μg/mL
  Growth temperature: 37°C
  Growth strain: DH5alpha
  Copy number: Low Copy
Gene/Insert
  Gene/Insert name: YcgR (alt names: Spy; cyclic-di-GMP biosensor; YFP-YcgR-CFP)
  Insert size (bp): 2187
  GenBank ID: 1253317
  Entrez Gene: ycgR (a.k.a. b1194, ECK1182, JW1183)
  Promoter: Ptac
  Cloning method: Restriction Enzyme; 5′ cloning site EcoRI (not destroyed); 3′ cloning site HindIII (not destroyed)
  Sequencing primers: 5′ none; 3′ pBAD-Rvs
Terms and licenses: Academic/Nonprofit Terms; Industry Terms: Not Available to Industry
How to cite: pMMB67EH-Spy was a gift from Samuel Miller (Addgene plasmid # 90102 ; http://n2t.net/addgene:90102 ; RRID:Addgene_90102)
